>Addgene plasmid #128209 | pFH104 | addgene full sequence | sequence record 252905 | Addgene NGS Result
GGGTCTCAATTGTAATTTCTACTGTTGTAGATTTGTCTTCGCAGCTGGCACGACAGGTTTCCCGACTGGA
AAGCGGGCAGTGAGCGCAACGCAATTAATGTGAGTTAGCTCACTCATTAGGCACCCCAGGCTTTACACTT
TATGCTTCCGGCTCGTATGTTGTGTGGAATTGTGAGCGGATAACAATTTCACACAGGAAACAGCTATGAC
CATGATTACGCCAAGCTTGCATGCCTGCAGGTCGACTCTAGAGGATCCCCGGGTACCGAGCTCGAATTCA
CTGGCCGTCGTTTTACAACGTCGTGACTGGGAAAACCCTGGCGTTACCCAACTTAATCGCCTTGCAGCAC
ATCCCCCTTTCGCCAGCTGGCGTAATAGCGAAGAGGCCCGCACCGATCGCCCTTCCCAACAGTTGCGCAG
CCTGAATGGCGAATGGCGCCTGATGCGGTATTTTCTCCTTACGCATCTGTGCGGTATTTCACACCGCATA
TGGTGCACTCTCAGTACAATCTGCTCTGATGCCGCATAGTTAAGCCAGCCCCGACACCCGCCAACACCCG
CTGACGCGCCCTGACGGGCTTGTCTGCTCCCGGCATCCGCTTACAGACAAGCTGTGACGAAGACAATTTT
TTTTTCGCTTGAGACCGAGGCTAGGTGGAGGCTCAGTGATGATAAGTCTGCGATGGTGGATGCATGTGTC
ATGGTCATAGCTGTTTCCTGTGTGAAATTGTTATCCGCTCAGAGGGCACAATCCTATTCCGCGCTATCCG
ACAATCTCCAAGACATTAGGTGGAGTTCAGTTCGGCGTATGGCATATGTCGCTGGAAAGAACATGTGAGC
AAAAGGCCAGCAAAAGGCCAGGAACCGTAAAAAGGCCGCGTTGCTGGCGTTTTTCCATAGGCTCCGCCCC
CCTGACGAGCATCACAAAAATCGACGCTCAAGTCAGAGGTGGCGAAACCCGACAGGACTATAAAGATACC
AGGCGTTTCCCCCTGGAAGCTCCCTCGTGCGCTCTCCTGTTCCGACCCTGCCGCTTACCGGATACCTGTC
CGCCTTTCTCCCTTCGGGAAGCGTGGCGCTTTCTCATAGCTCACGCTGTAGGTATCTCAGTTCGGTGTAG
GTCGTTCGCTCCAAGCTGGGCTGTGTGCACGAACCCCCCGTTCAGCCCGACCGCTGCGCCTTATCCGGTA
ACTATCGTCTTGAGTCCAACCCGGTAAGACACGACTTATCGCCACTGGCAGCAGCCACTGGTAACAGGAT
TAGCAGAGCGAGGTATGTAGGCGGTGCTACAGAGTTCTTGAAGTGGTGGCCTAACTACGGCTACACTAGA
AGAACAGTATTTGGTATCTGCGCTCTGCTGAAGCCAGTTACCTTCGGAAAAAGAGTTGGTAGCTCTTGAT
CCGGCAAACAAACCACCGCTGGTAGCGGTGGTTTTTTTGTTTGCAAGCAGCAGATTACGCGCAGAAAAAA
AGGATCTCAAGAAGATCCTTTGATCTTTTCTACGGGGTCTGACGCTCTATTCAACAAAGCCGCCGTCCCG
TCAAGTCAGCGTAAATGGGTAGGGGGCTTCAAATCGTCCGCTCTGCCAGTGTTACAACCAATTAACAAAT
TCTGATTAGAAAAACTCATCGAGCATCAAATGAAACTGCAATTTATTCATATCAGGATTATCAATACCAT
ATTTTTGAAAAAGCCGTTTCTGTAATGAAGGAGAAAACTCACCGAGGCAGTTCCATAGGATGGCAAGATC
CTGGTATCGGTCTGCGATTCCGACTCGTCCAACATCAATACAACCTATTAATTTCCCCTCGTCAAAAATA
AGGTTATCAAGTGAGAAATCACCATGAGTGACGACTGAATCCGGTGAGAATGGCAAAAGCTTATGCATTT
CTTTCCAGACTTGTTCAACAGGCCAGCCATTACGCTCGTCATCAAAATCACTCGCATCAACCAAACCGTT
ATTCATTCGTGATTGCGCCTGAGCGAGACGAAATACGCGATCGCTGTTAAAAGGACAATTACAAACAGGA
ATCGAATGCAACCGGCGCAGGAACACTGCCAGCGCATCAACAATATTTTCACCTGAATCAGGATATTCTT
CTAATACCTGGAATGCTGTTTTCCCGGGGATCGCAGTGGTGAGTAACCATGCATCATCAGGAGTACGGAT
AAAATGCTTGATGGTCGGAAGAGGCATAAATTCCGTCAGCCAGTTTAGTCTGACCATCTCATCTGTAACA
TCATTGGCAACGCTACCTTTGCCATGTTTCAGAAACAACTCTGGCGCATCGGGCTTCCCATACAATCGAT
AGATTGTCGCACCTGATTGCCCGACATTATCGCGAGCCCATTTATACCCATATAAATCAGCATCCATGTT
GGAATTTAATCGCGGCCTCGAGCAAGACGTTTCCCGTTGAATATGGCTCATAACACCCCTTGTATTACTG
TTTATGTAAGCAGACAGTTTTATTGTTCATGATGATATATTTTTATCTTGTGCAATGTAACATCAGAGAT
TTTGAGACACAACGTGGCTTTCCCCCGCCGCTCTAGAACTAGTGGATCCAAATAAAACGAAAGGCTCAGT
CGAAAGACTGGGCCTTTCGTTTTATCTGTTGTTTGTCGCATTATACGAGACGTCCAGGTTGGGATACCTG
AAACAAAACCCATCGTACGGCCAAGGAAGTCTCCAATAACTGTGATCCACCACAAGCGCCAGGGTTTTCC
CAGTCACGACGTTGTAAAACGACGGCCAGTCATGCATAATCCGCACGCATCTGGAATAAGGAAGTGCCAT
TCCGCCTGACCT
Features (pLannotate 1.2.2; 12 found; start..end, strand, type, name):
     41..83      +  CDS            lacI (fragment): lac repressor; lacI; The lac repressor binds to the lac operator to inhibit transcription in E. coli. This inhibition can be relieved by adding lactose or isopropyl-β-D-thiogalactopyranoside (IPTG).
     96..117     +  protein_bind   CAP binding site: CAP binding activates transcription in the presence of cAMP. E. coli catabolite activator protein
    132..162     +  promoter       lac promoter: promoter for the E. coli lac operon
    170..186     +  protein_bind   lac operator: The lac repressor binds to the lac operator to inhibit transcription in E. coli. This inhibition can be relieved by adding lactose or isopropyl-β-D-thiogalactopyranoside (IPTG). lac repressor encoded by lacI
    223..279     -  misc_feature   MCS: pUC18/19 multiple cloning site
    276..433     +  CDS            lacZα (fragment): LacZα fragment of β-galactosidase; lacZ fragment
    439..538     -  misc_feature   bom (fragment): basis of mobility region from pBR322
    892..1480    -  rep_origin     ori: high-copy-number ColE1/pMB1/pBR322/pUC origin of replication
   1616..2431    -  CDS            KanR: aminoglycoside phosphotransferase; aph(3')-Ia; confers resistance to kanamycin in bacteria or G418 (Geneticin®) in eukaryotes
   2547..2569    +  misc_feature   MCS (fragment): pBluescript multiple cloning site
   2569..2615    +  terminator     rrnB T1 terminator: transcription terminator T1 from the E. coli rrnB gene
   2717..2760    -  CDS            lacZα (fragment): LacZα fragment of β-galactosidase; lacZ fragment
