[The description below was written by a language model from this plasmid's Addgene catalogue record and pLannotate feature annotations shown in this document.]
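Description:
pFH104 is a small (about 2.8 kb) synthetic module plasmid from a modular cloning toolkit for plant genome editing, built on the pTwist-Kan backbone. It is propagated in E. coli as a high-copy plasmid through a ColE1/pUC-type origin and selected with kanamycin via an aph(3')-Ia (KanR) gene. A fragment of the pBR322 bom region and an rrnB T1 terminator are also annotated as part of the bacterial backbone.

According to the catalogue entry, the payload is a crRNA backbone for the FnCas12a and CmsI nucleases. It has no promoter of its own for expression in plants. It is meant to be combined with a separate AtU6-26 promoter module (pFH35), the Arabidopsis U6-26 promoter being an RNA polymerase III promoter commonly used to drive short guide RNAs in plants.

The automated feature table does not annotate the crRNA scaffold, direct repeat or any spacer-insertion site. Instead it identifies a lac cassette, consisting of a CAP binding site, lac promoter, lac operator, a pUC18/19-type multiple cloning site and lacZα fragments, together with a short lacI remnant. Cassettes of this kind often serve as blue/white screening dropouts that are replaced when a spacer or module is inserted, and that may be the case here. The record does not state this, nor does it name the restriction enzymes or overhangs used for assembly.

As far as the record supports, pFH104 serves as a building block for assembling Cas12a-type crRNA expression units, which go into larger plant genome-editing constructs, rather than as a standalone expression vector.
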