Addgene plasmid #128209: pFH104
Purpose: crRNA backbone for FnCas12a/CmsI nucleases, combine with AtU6-26 promoter module (pFH35)
Depositing lab: Vladimir Nekrasov. Depositing organization: Rothamsted Research. Publication: A modular cloning toolkit for genome editing in plants. Hahn F, Korolev A, Sanjurjo Loures L, Nekrasov V. BMC Plant Biol. 2020 Apr 23;20(1):179. doi: 10.1186/s12870-020-02388-2. PubMed 32326901.
Backbone
  Vector backbone: pTwist-Kan
  Backbone manufacturer: Twist Biosciences
  Vector type: Plant Expression, CRISPR, Synthetic Biology
Growth in bacteria
  Bacterial resistance: Kanamycin, 50 μg/mL
  Growth temperature: 37°C
  Growth strain: DH5alpha
  Copy number: High Copy
Gene/Insert
  Gene/Insert name: crRNA backbone for FnCas12a/CmsI nucleases, combine with AtU6-26 promoter module (pFH35)
  Species: Synthetic
Terms and licenses: Academic/Nonprofit Terms; Industry Terms: Not Available to Industry
How to cite: pFH104 was a gift from Vladimir Nekrasov (Addgene plasmid # 128209 ; http://n2t.net/addgene:128209 ; RRID:Addgene_128209)
